>Addgene plasmid #71110 | pCW-Flag-CtIP-T847E | depositor full sequence | sequence record 136164 | pCW-Flag-CtIP-T847E sequence 10466 bps
AATTCTCGACCTCGAGACAAATGGCAGTATTCATCCACAATTTTAAAAGAAAAGGGGGGATTGGGGGGTA
CAGTGCAGGGGAAAGAATAGTAGACATAATAGCAACAGACATACAAACTAAAGAATTACAAAAACAAATT
ACAAAAATTCAAAATTTTCGGGTTTATTACAGGGACAGCAGAGATCCACTTTGGCCGCGAATCGATATGT
CGAGTTTACTCCCTATCAGTGATAGAGAACGTATGTCGAGTTTACTCCCTATCAGTGATAGAGAACGATG
TCGAGTTTACTCCCTATCAGTGATAGAGAACGTATGTCGAGTTTACTCCCTATCAGTGATAGAGAACGTA
TGTCGAGTTTACTCCCTATCAGTGATAGAGAACGTATGTCGAGTTTATCCCTATCAGTGATAGAGAACGT
ATGTCGAGTTTACTCCCTATCAGTGATAGAGAACGTATGTCGAGGTAGGCGTGTACGGTGGGAGGCCTAT
ATAAGCAGAGCTCGTTTAGTGAACCGTCAGATCGCCTGGAGAATTGGCTAGCATCAACAAGTTTGTACAA
AAAAGCAGGCTACCACCATGGACTACAAAGACGATGACGATAAAGCCTCCAGTTTAAACGGCGCGCCATT
AATTAAGGATCCAATGAACATCTCGGGAAGCAGCTGTGGAAGCCCTAACTCTGCAGATACATCTAGTGAC
TTTAAGGACCTTTGGACAAAACTAAAAGAATGTCATGATAGAGAAGTACAAGGTTTACAAGTAAAAGTAA
CCAAGTTGAAGCAGGAACGAATCTTAGATGCACAAAGACTAGAAGAATTCTTCACCAAAAATCAACAGCT
GAGGGAACAGCAGAAAGTCCTTCATGAAACCATTAAAGTTTTAGAAGATCGGTTAAGAGCAGGCTTATGT
GATCGCTGTGCAGTAACTGAAGAACATATGCGGAAAAAACAGCAAGAGTTTGAAAATATCCGGCAGCAGA
ATCTTAAACTTATTACAGAACTTATGAATGAAAGGAATACTCTACAGGAAGAAAATAAAAAGCTTTCTGA
ACAACTCCAGCAGAAAATTGAGAATGATCAACAGCATCAAGCAGCTGAGCTTGAATGTGAGGAAGACGTT
ATTCCAGATTCACCGATAACAGCCTTCTCATTTTCTGGCGTTAACCGGCTACGAAGAAAGGAGAACCCCC
ATGTCCGATACATAGAACAAACACATACTAAATTGGAGCACTCTGTGTGTGCAAATGAAATGAGAAAAGT
TTCCAAGTCTTCAACTCATCCACAACATAATCCTAATGAAAATGAAATTCTAGTAGCTGACACTTATGAC
CAAAGTCAATCTCCAATGGCCAAAGCACATGGAACAAGCAGCTATACCCCTGATAAGTCATCTTTTAATT
TAGCTACAGTTGTTGCTGAAACACTTGGACTTGGTGTTCAAGAAGAATCTGAAACTCAAGGTCCCATGAG
CCCCCTTGGTGATGAGCTCTACCACTGTCTGGAAGGAAATCACAAGAAACAGCCTTTTGAGGAATCTACA
AGAAATACTGAAGATAGTTTAAGATTTTCAGATTCTACTTCAAAGACTCCTCCTCAAGAAGAATTACCTA
CTCGAGTGTCATCTCCTGTATTTGGAGCTACCTCTAGTATCAAAAGTGGTTTAGATTTGAATACAAGTTT
GTCCCCTTCTCTTTTACAGCCTGGGAAAAAAAAACATCTGAAAACACTCCCTTTTAGCAACACTTGTATA
TCTAGATTAGAAAAAACTAGATCAAAATCTGAAGATAGTGCCCTTTTCACACATCACAGTCTTGGGTCTG
AAGTGAACAAGATCATTATCCAGTCATCTAATAAACAGATACTTATAAATAAAAATATAAGTGAATCCCT
AGGTGAACAGAATAGGACTGAGTACGGTAAAGATTCTAACACTGATAAACATTTGGAGCCCCTGAAATCA
TTGGGAGGCCGAACATCCAAAAGGAAGAAAACTGAGGAAGAAAGTGAACATGAAGTAAGCTGCCCCCAAG
CTTCTTTTGATAAAGAAAATGCTTTCCCTTTTCCAATGGATAATCAGTTTTCCATGAATGGAGACTGTGT
GATGGATAAACCTCTGGATCTGTCTGATCGATTTTCAGCTATTCAGCGTCAAGAGAAAAGCCAAGGAAGT
GAGACTTCTAAAAACAAATTTAGGCAAGTGACTCTTTATGAGGCTTTGAAGACCATTCCAAAGGGCTTTT
CCTCAAGCCGTAAGGCCTCAGATGGCAACTGCATGTTGCCCAAAGATTCCCCAGGGGAGCCCTGTTCACA
GGAATGCATCATCCTTCAGCCCTTGAATAAATGCTCTCCAGACAATAAACCATCATTACAAATAAAAGAA
GAAAATGCTGTCTTTAAAATTCCTCTACGTCCACGTGAAAGTTTGGAGACTGAGAATGTTTTAGATGACA
TAAAGAGTGCTGGTTCTCATGAGCCAATAAAAATACAAACCAGGTCAGACCATGGAGGATGTGAACTTGC
ATCAGTTCTTCAGTTAAATCCATGTAGAACTGGTAAAATAAAGTCTCTACAAAACAACCAAGATGTATCC
TTTGAAAATATCCAGTGGAGTATAGATCCGGGAGCAGACCTTTCTCAGTATAAAATGGATGTTACTGTAA
TAGATACAAAGGATGGCAGTCAGTCAAAATTAGGAGGAGAGACAGTAGACATGGACTGTACATTGGTTAG
TGAAACCGTTCTCTTAAAAATGAAGAAACAAGAGCAGAAGGGAGAAAAAAGTTCAAATGAAGAAAGAAAA
ATGAATGATAGCTTGGAAGATATGTTTGATCGGACAACACATGAAGAGTATGAATCCTGTTTGGCAGACA
GTTTCTCCCAAGCAGCAGATGAAGAGGAGGAATTGTCTACTGCCACAAAGAAACTACACACTCATGGTGA
TAAACAAGACAAAGTCAAGCAGAAAGCGTTTGTGGAGCCGTATTTTAAAGGTGATGAAAGAGAGACTAGC
TTGCAAAATTTTCCTCATATTGAGGTGGTTCGGAAAAAAGAGGAGAGAAGAAAACTGCTTGGGCACACGT
GTAAGGAATGTGAAATTTATTATGCAGATATGCCAGCAGAAGAAAGAGAAAAGAAATTGGCTTCCTGCTC
AAGACACCGATTCCGCTACATTCCACCCAACGAGCCAGAGAATTTTTGGGAAGTTGGTTTTCCTTCCACT
CAGACTTGTATGGAAAGAGGTTATATTAAGGAAGATCTTGATCCTTGTCCTCGTCCAAAAAGACGTCAGC
CTTACAACGCAATATTTTCTCCAAAAGGCAAGGAGCAGAAGACATAGGACCCAGCTTTCTTGTACAAAGT
GGTTTAGTAATGAACCGGTCCACCACCACCACCACCACTAAGGATCCGGGGTTGGGGTTGCGCCTTTTCC
AAGGCAGCCCTGGGTTTGCGCAGGGACGCGGCTGCTCTGGGCGTGGTTCCGGGAAACGCAGCGGCGCCGA
CCCTGGGTCTCGCACATTCTTCACGTCCGTTCGCAGCGTCACCCGGATCTTCGCCGCTACCCTTGTGGGC
CCCCCGGCGACGCTTCCTGCTCCGCCCCTAAGTCGGGAAGGTTCCTTGCGGTTCGCGGCGTGCCGGACGT
GACAAACGGAAGCCGCACGTCTCACTAGTACCCTCGCAGACGGACAGCGCCAGGGAGCAATGGCAGCGCG
CCGACCGCGATGGGCTGTGGCCAATAGCGGCTGCTCAGCAGGGCGCGCCGAGAGCAGCGGCCGGGAAGGG
GCGGTGCGGGAGGCGGGGTGTGGGGCGGTAGTGTGGGCCCTGTTCCTGCCCGCGCGGTGTTCCGCATTCT
GCAAGCCTCCGGAGCGCACGTCGGCAGTCGGCTCCCTCGTTGACCGAATCACCGACCTCTCTCCCCAGCA
ATTCACCATGACCGAGTACAAGCCCACGGTGCGCCTCGCCACCCGCGACGACGTCCCCAGGGCCGTACGC
ACCCTCGCCGCCGCGTTCGCCGACTACCCCGCCACGCGCCACACCGTCGATCCGGACCGCCACATCGAGC
GGGTCACCGAGCTGCAAGAACTCTTCCTCACGCGCGTCGGGCTCGACATCGGCAAGGTGTGGGTCGCGGA
CGACGGCGCCGCGGTGGCGGTCTGGACCACGCCGGAGAGCGTCGAAGCGGGGGCGGTGTTCGCCGAGATC
GGCCCGCGCATGGCCGAGTTGAGCGGTTCCCGGCTGGCCGCGCAGCAACAGATGGAAGGCCTCCTGGCGC
CGCACCGGCCCAAGGAGCCCGCGTGGTTCCTGGCCACCGTCGGCGTCTCGCCCGACCACCAGGGCAAGGG
TCTGGGCAGCGCCGTCGTGCTCCCCGGAGTGGAGGCGGCCGAGCGCGCCGGGGTGCCCGCCTTCCTGGAG
ACCTCCGCGCCCCGCAACCTCCCCTTCTACGAGCGGCTCGGCTTCACCGTCACCGCCGACGTCGAGGTGC
CCGAAGGACCGCGCACCTGGTGCATGACCCGCAAGCCCGGTGCCGAAGGTAGAGGTTCTCTCCTCACTTG
TGGTGATGTTGAAGAAAACCCTGGTCCAATGTCTAGACTGGACAAGAGCAAAGTCATAAACGGAGCTCTG
GAATTACTCAATGGTGTCGGTATCGAAGGCCTGACGACAAGGAAACTCGCTCAAAAGCTGGGAGTTGAGC
AGCCTACCCTGTACTGGCACGTGAAGAACAAGCGGGCCCTGCTCGATGCCCTGCCAATCGAGATGCTGGA
CAGGCATCATACCCACTTCTGCCCCCTGGAAGGCGAGTCATGGCAAGACTTTCTGCGGAACAACGCCAAG
TCATACCGCTGTGCTCTCCTCTCACATCGCGACGGGGCTAAAGTGCATCTCGGCACCCGCCCAACAGAGA
AACAGTACGAAACCCTGGAAAATCAGCTCGCGTTCCTGTGTCAGCAAGGCTTCTCCCTGGAGAACGCACT
GTACGCTCTGTCCGCCGTGGGCCACTTTACACTGGGCTGCGTATTGGAGGAACAGGAGCATCAAGTAGCA
AAAGAGGAAAGAGAGACACCTACCACCGATTCTATGCCCCCACTTCTGAGACAAGCAATTGAGCTGTTCG
ACCGGCAGGGAGCCGAACCTGCCTTCCTTTTCGGCCTGGAACTAATCATATGTGGCCTGGAGAAACAGCT
AAAGTGCGAAAGCGGCGGGCCGACCGACGCCCTTGACGATTTTGACTTAGACATGCTCCCAGCCGATGCC
CTTGACGACTTTGACCTTGATATGCTGCCTGCTGACGCTCTTGACGATTTTGACCTTGACATGCTCCCCG
GGTAACTAAGTAAGGATCGATCCAAGATATCGTATTCTTAACTATGTTGCTCCTTTTACGCTATGTGGAT
ACGCTGCTTTAATGCCTTTGTATCATGCTATTGCTTCCCGTATGGCTTTCATTTTCTCCTCCTTGTATAA
ATCCTGGTTGCTGTCTCTTTATGAGGAGTTGTGGCCCGTTGTCAGGCAACGTGGCGTGGTGTGCACTGTG
TTTGCTGACGCAACCCCCACTGGTTGGGGCATTGCCACCACCTGTCAGCTCCTTTCCGGGACTTTCGCTT
TCCCCCTCCCTATTGCCACGGCGGAACTCATCGCCGCCTGCCTTGCCCGCTGCTGGACAGGGGCTCGGCT
GTTGGGCACTGACAATTCCGTGGTGTTGTCGGGGAAGCTGACGTCCTTTCCATGGCTGCTCGCCTGTGTT
GCCACCTGGATTCTGCGCGGGACGTCCTTCTGCTACGTCCCTTCGGCCCTCAATCCAGCGGACCTTCCTT
CCCGCGGCCTGCTGCCGGCTCTGCGGCCTCTTCCGCGTCTTCGCCTTCGCCCTCAGACGAGTCGGATCTC
CCTTTGGGCCGCCTCCCCGCCTGTTTCGCCTCGGCGTCCGGACTAGAGGTACCTTTAAGACCAATGACTT
ACAAGGCAGCTGTAGATCTTAGCCACTTTTTAAAAGAAAAGGGGGGACTGGAAGGGCTAATTCACTCCCA
ACGAAGACAAGATCTGCTTTTTGCTTGTACTGGGTCTCTCTGGTTAGACCAGATCTGAGCCTGGGAGCTC
TCTGGCTAACTAGGGAACCCACTGCTTAAGCCTCAATAAAGCTTGCCTTGAGTGCTTCAAGTAGTGTGTG
CCCGTCTGTTGTGTGACTCTGGTAACTAGAGATCCCTCAGACCCTTTTAGTCAGTGTGGAAAATCTCTAG
CAGTAGTAGTTCATGTCATCTTATTATTCAGTATTTATAACTTGCAAAGAAATGAATATCAGAGAGTGAG
AGGAACTTGTTTATTGCAGCTTATAATGGTTACAAATAAAGCAATAGCATCACAAATTTCACAAATAAAG
CATTTTTTTCACTGCATTCTAGTTGTGGTTTGTCCAAACTCATCAATGTATCTTATCATGTCTGGCTCTA
GCTATCCCGCCCCTAACTCCGCCCATCCCGCCCCTAACTCCGCCCAGTTCCGCCCATTCTCCGCCCCATG
GCTGACTAATTTTTTTTATTTATGCAGAGGCCGAGGCCGCCTCGGCCTCTGAGCTATTCCAGAAGTAGTG
AGGAGGCTTTTTTGGAGGCCTTTCAAATATGTATCCGCTCATGAGACAATAACCCTGATAAATGCTTCAA
TAATATTGAAAAAGGAAGAGTATGAGTATTCAACATTTCCGTGTCGCCCTTATTCCCTTTTTTGCGGCAT
TTTGCCTTCCTGTTTTTGCTCACCCAGAAACGCTGGTGAAAGTAAAAGATGCTGAAGATCAGTTGGGTGC
ACGAGTGGGTTACATCGAACTGGATCTCAACAGCGGTAAGATCCTTGAGAGTTTTCGCCCCGAAGAACGT
TTTCCAATGATGAGCACTTTTAAAGTTCTGCTATGTGGCGCGGTATTATCCCGTATTGACGCCGGGCAAG
AGCAACTCGGTCGCCGCATACACTATTCTCAGAATGACTTGGTTGAGTACTCACCAGTCACAGAAAAGCA
TCTTACGGATGGCATGACAGTAAGAGAATTATGCAGTGCTGCCATAACCATGAGTGATAACACTGCGGCC
AACTTACTTCTGACAACGATCGGAGGACCGAAGGAGCTAACCGCTTTTTTGCACAACATGGGGGATCATG
TAACTCGCCTTGATCGTTGGGAACCGGAGCTGAATGAAGCCATACCAAACGACGAGCGTGACACCACGAT
GCCTGTAGCAATGGCAACAACGTTGCGCAAACTATTAACTGGCGAACTACTTACTCTAGCTTCCCGGCAA
CAATTAATAGACTGGATGGAGGCGGATAAAGTTGCAGGACCACTTCTGCGCTCGGCCCTTCCGGCTGGCT
GGTTTATTGCTGATAAATCTGGAGCCGGTGAGCGTGGGTCTCGCGGTATCATTGCAGCACTGGGGCCAGA
TGGTAAGCCCTCCCGTATCGTAGTTATCTACACGACGGGGAGTCAGGCAACTATGGATGAACGAAATAGA
CAGATCGCTGAGATAGGTGCCTCACTGATTAAGCATTGGTAACTGTCAGACCAAGTTTACTCATATATAC
TTTAGATTGATTTAAAACTTCATTTTTAATTTAAAAGGATCTAGGTGAAGATCCTTTTTGATAATCTCAT
GACCAAAATCCCTTAACGTGAGTTTTCGTTCCACTGAGCGTCAGACCCCGTAGAAAAGATCAAAGGATCT
TCTTGAGATCCTTTTTTTCTGCGCGTAATCTGCTGCTTGCAAACAAAAAAACCACCGCTACCAGCGGTGG
TTTGTTTGCCGGATCAAGAGCTACCAACTCTTTTTCCGAAGGTAACTGGCTTCAGCAGAGCGCAGATACC
AAATACTGTTCTTCTAGTGTAGCCGTAGTTAGGCCACCACTTCAAGAACTCTGTAGCACCGCCTACATAC
CTCGCTCTGCTAATCCTGTTACCAGTGGCTGCTGCCAGTGGCGATAAGTCGTGTCTTACCGGGTTGGACT
CAAGACGATAGTTACCGGATAAGGCGCAGCGGTCGGGCTGAACGGGGGGTTCGTGCACACAGCCCAGCTT
GGAGCGAACGACCTACACCGAACTGAGATACCTACAGCGTGAGCTATGAGAAAGCGCCACGCTTCCCGAA
GGGAGAAAGGCGGACAGGTATCCGGTAAGCGGCAGGGTCGGAACAGGAGAGCGCACGAGGGAGCTTCCAG
GGGGAAACGCCTGGTATCTTTATAGTCCTGTCGGGTTTCGCCACCTCTGACTTGAGCGTCGATTTTTGTG
ATGCTCGTCAGGGGGGCGGAGCCTATGGAAAAACGCCAGCAACGCGGCCTTTTTACGGTTCCTGGCCTTT
TGCTGGCCTTTTGCTCACATGTTCTTTCCTGCGTTATCCCCTGATTCTGTGGATAACCGTATTACCGCCT
TTGAGTGAGCTGATACCGCTCGCCGCAGCCGAACGACCGAGCGCAGCGAGTCAGTGAGCGAGGAAGCGGA
AGAGCGCCCAATACGCAAACCGCCTCTCCCCGCGCGTTGGCCGATTCATTAATGCAGCTGGCACGACAGG
TTTCCCGACTGGAAAGCGGGCAGTGAGCGCAACGCAATTAATGTGAGTTAGCTCACTCATTAGGCACCCC
AGGCTTTACACTTTATGCTTCCGGCTCGTATGTTGTGTGGAATTGTGAGCGGATAACAATTTCACACAGG
AAACAGCTATGACCATGATTACGCCAAGCGCGCAATTAACCCTCACTAAAGGGAACAAAAGCTGGAGCTG
CAAGCTTAATGTAGTCTTATGCAATACTCTTGTAGTCTTGCAACATGGTAACGATGAGTTAGCAACATGC
CTTACAAGGAGAGAAAAAGCACCGTGCATGCCGATTGGTGGAAGTAAGGTGGTACGATCGTGCCTTATTA
GGAAGGCAACAGACGGGTCTGACATGGATTGGACGAACCACTGAATTGCCGCATTGCAGAGATATTGTAT
TTAAGTGCCTAGCTCGATACATAAACGGGTCTCTCTGGTTAGACCAGATCTGAGCCTGGGAGCTCTCTGG
CTAACTAGGGAACCCACTGCTTAAGCCTCAATAAAGCTTGCCTTGAGTGCTTCAAGTAGTGTGTGCCCGT
CTGTTGTGTGACTCTGGTAACTAGAGATCCCTCAGACCCTTTTAGTCAGTGTGGAAAATCTCTAGCAGTG
GCGCCCGAACAGGGACTTGAAAGCGAAAGGGAAACCAGAGGAGCTCTCTCGACGCAGGACTCGGCTTGCT
GAAGCGCGCACGGCAAGAGGCGAGGGGCGGCGACTGGTGAGTACGCCAAAAATTTTGACTAGCGGAGGCT
AGAAGGAGAGAGATGGGTGCGAGAGCGTCAGTATTAAGCGGGGGAGAATTAGATCGCGATGGGAAAAAAT
TCGGTTAAGGCCAGGGGGAAAGAAAAAATATAAATTAAAACATATAGTATGGGCAAGCAGGGAGCTAGAA
CGATTCGCAGTTAATCCTGGCCTGTTAGAAACATCAGAAGGCTGTAGACAAATACTGGGACAGCTACAAC
CATCCCTTCAGACAGGATCAGAAGAACTTAGATCATTATATAATACAGTAGCAACCCTCTATTGTGTGCA
TCAAAGGATAGAGATAAAAGACACCAAGGAAGCTTTAGACAAGATAGAGGAAGAGCAAAACAAAAGTAAG
ACCACCGCACAGCAAGCGGCCGCTGATCTTCAGACCTGGAGGAGGAGATATGAGGGACAATTGGAGAAGT
GAATTATATAAATATAAAGTAGTAAAAATTGAACCATTAGGAGTAGCACCCACCAAGGCAAAGAGAAGAG
TGGTGCAGAGAGAAAAAAGAGCAGTGGGAATAGGAGCTTTGTTCCTTGGGTTCTTGGGAGCAGCAGGAAG
CACTATGGGCGCAGCGTCAATGACGCTGACGGTACAGGCCAGACAATTATTGTCTGGTATAGTGCAGCAG
CAGAACAATTTGCTGAGGGCTATTGAGGCGCAACAGCATCTGTTGCAACTCACAGTCTGGGGCATCAAGC
AGCTCCAGGCAAGAATCCTGGCTGTGGAAAGATACCTAAAGGATCAACAGCTCCTGGGGATTTGGGGTTG
CTCTGGAAAACTCATTTGCACCACTGCTGTGCCTTGGAATGCTAGTTGGAGTAATAAATCTCTGGAACAG
ATTTGGAATCACACGACCTGGATGGAGTGGGACAGAGAAATTAACAATTACACAAGCTTAATACACTCCT
TAATTGAAGAATCGCAAAACCAGCAAGAAAAGAATGAACAAGAATTATTGGAATTAGATAAATGGGCAAG
TTTGTGGAATTGGTTTAACATAACAAATTGGCTGTGGTATATAAAATTATTCATAATGATAGTAGGAGGC
TTGGTAGGTTTAAGAATAGTTTTTGCTGTACTTTCTATAGTGAATAGAGTTAGGCAGGGATATTCACCAT
TATCGTTTCAGACCCACCTCCCAACCCCGAGGGGAC
Features (pLannotate 1.2.2; 30 found; start..end, strand, type, name):
     41..158     +  misc_feature   cPPT/CTS: central polypurine tract and central termination sequence of HIV-1
    212..526     +  promoter       tight TRE promoter: Tet-responsive promoter PTight, consisting of seven tet operator sequences followed by the minimal CMV promoter
    547..571     +  protein_bind   attB1: mutant version of attB; recombination site for the Gateway® BP reaction BP Clonase™
    580..604     +  CDS            3xFLAG (fragment): three tandem FLAG® epitope tags
    644..3334    +  CDS            RBBP8: CTIP_HUMAN - Also known as CTIP. Experimental evidence at protein level: Swiss-Prot protein existence level 1. Endonuclease that cooperates with the MRE11-RAD50-NBN (MRN) complex in DNA-end resection, the first step of double-strand break (DSB) repair through the homologous recombination (HR) pathway (PubMed:17965729, PubMed:19202191, PubMed:19759395, PubMed:20064462). HR is restricted to S and G2 phases of the cell cycle and preferentially repairs DSBs resulting from replication fork collapse (PubMed:17965729, PubMed:19202191). Key determinant of DSB repair pathway choice, as it commits cells
   3339..3363    -  protein_bind   attB2: mutant version of attB; recombination site for the Gateway® BP reaction BP Clonase™
   3380..3398    +  CDS            9xHis (fragment): 9xHis affinity tag
   3408..3918    +  promoter       hPGK promoter: human phosphoglycerate kinase 1 promoter
   3928..4524    +  CDS            PuroR (fragment): puromycin N-acetyltransferase; pac from Streptomyces; confers resistance to puromycin
   4579..5276    +  CDS            rtTA3 (fragment): reverse tetracycline transactivator 3 activates expression from Tet-responsive promoters in the presence of doxycycline
   5206..5316    +  CDS            VP48: 3 tandem repeats of the minimal activation domain of herpes simplex virus VP16 (Cheng et al., 2013)
   5352..5900    +  misc_feature   WPRE (fragment): woodchuck hepatitis virus posttranscriptional regulatory element
   5926..5997    +  CDS            nef (fragment): NEF_HV1Z2 - Experimental evidence at protein level: Swiss-Prot protein existence level 1. Extracellular Nef protein targets CD4(+) T-lymphocytes for apoptosis by interacting with CXCR4 surface receptors. From Human immunodeficiency virus type 1 group M subtype D (isolate Z2/CDC-Z34) (HIV-1).
   5999..6232    +  LTR            3' LTR (ΔU3): self-inactivating 3' long terminal repeat (LTR) from HIV-1
   6304..6425    +  polyA_signal   SV40 poly(A) signal: SV40 polyadenylation signal
   6465..6600    +  rep_origin     SV40 ori: SV40 origin of replication
   6608..6671    +  promoter       AmpR promoter: bla
   6672..7532    +  CDS            AmpR: β-lactamase; bla; confers resistance to ampicillin, carbenicillin, and related antibiotics
   7703..8291    +  rep_origin     ori: high-copy-number ColE1/pMB1/pBR322/pUC origin of replication
   8474..8566    +  CDS            lacI (fragment): lac repressor; lacI; The lac repressor binds to the lac operator to inhibit transcription in E. coli. This inhibition can be relieved by adding lactose or isopropyl-β-D-thiogalactopyranoside (IPTG).
   8579..8600    +  protein_bind   CAP binding site: CAP binding activates transcription in the presence of cAMP. E. coli catabolite activator protein
   8615..8645    +  promoter       lac promoter: promoter for the E. coli lac operon
   8653..8669    +  protein_bind   lac operator: The lac repressor binds to the lac operator to inhibit transcription in E. coli. This inhibition can be relieved by adding lactose or isopropyl-β-D-thiogalactopyranoside (IPTG). lac repressor encoded by lacI
   8714..8732    +  promoter       T3 promoter: promoter for bacteriophage T3 RNA polymerase
   8760..8986    +  promoter       RSV promoter: Rous sarcoma virus enhancer/promoter
   8987..9167    +  LTR            5' LTR (truncated): truncated 5' long terminal repeat (LTR) from HIV-1
   9214..9339    +  misc_feature   HIV-1 Ψ: packaging signal of human immunodeficiency virus type 1
   9323..9686    +  CDS            HIV-1 gag (fragment): gag protein from human immunodeficiency virus 1; gag
   9832..10065   +  misc_feature   RRE: The Rev response element (RRE) of HIV-1 allows for Rev-dependent mRNA export from the nucleus to the cytoplasm.
  10442..10466   +  CDS            Rev (fragment): human immunodeficiency virus 1 (HIV-1) Rev protein; rev; enhances nuclear export of unspliced and incompletely spliced viral mRNAs
