[The description below was written by a language model from this plasmid's Addgene catalogue record and pLannotate feature annotations shown in this document.]
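Description:
pCW-Flag-CtIP-T847E is a doxycycline-inducible lentiviral expression plasmid built on the pCW57.1 backbone, carrying human CtIP (RBBP8) with a T847E substitution and an N-terminal Flag tag. It is propagated in E. coli through a high-copy ColE1/pUC-type origin with ampicillin selection via β-lactamase. The viral framework is a self-inactivating HIV-1 design. An RSV promoter drives a truncated 5' LTR, followed by the Ψ packaging signal, a gag fragment, the RRE for Rev-dependent export, and a cPPT/CTS. At the other end sit a WPRE and a ΔU3 3' LTR, with an SV40 poly(A) signal and SV40 origin lying outside the proviral region.

The insert was introduced by Gateway recombination and is flanked by attB1 and attB2 sites. It sits downstream of a tight TRE promoter, which consists of seven tet operators and a minimal CMV promoter. A short Flag-type epitope is annotated just upstream of the RBBP8 coding sequence. A separate human PGK promoter drives a puromycin resistance gene followed by a reverse tetracycline transactivator (annotated as rtTA3). Transduced cells can therefore be selected with puromycin and carry everything needed for Tet-On induction from a single vector.

CtIP cooperates with the MRE11-RAD50-NBN complex in DNA-end resection, the first step of double-strand break repair by homologous recombination. The depositor notes that the coding sequence is resistant to a custom CtIP siRNA, which allows the endogenous protein to be depleted and replaced with the mutant. The record does not state the functional rationale for T847E, but the associated work concerns suppression of homologous recombination in G1 cells.
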