Addgene plasmid #71110: pCW-Flag-CtIP-T847E
Purpose: mammalian expession of Flag-CtlP T847E mutation
Depositing lab: Daniel Durocher. Depositing organization: Sinai Health System. Publication: A mechanism for the suppression of homologous recombination in G1 cells. Orthwein A, Noordermeer SM, Wilson MD, Landry S, Enchev RI, Sherker A, Munro M, Pinder J, Salsman J, Dellaire G, Xia B, Peter M, Durocher D. Nature. 2015 Dec 9. doi: 10.1038/nature16142. PubMed 26649820.
Backbone
  Vector backbone: pCW57.1
  Backbone manufacturer: David Root; Addgene plasmid #41393
  Vector type: Mammalian Expression, Lentiviral
Growth in bacteria
  Bacterial resistance: Ampicillin, 100 μg/mL
  Growth temperature: 37°C
  Growth strain: NEB Stable
  Copy number: High Copy
Gene/Insert
  Gene/Insert name: CtlP
  Species: H. sapiens (human)
  Mutation: T847E
  Promoter: TRE promoter, Tet ON
  Tag / fusion protein: Flag (N terminal on insert)
  Cloning method: Gateway Cloning
  Sequencing primers: 5′ LNCX; 3′ O.PGK1b-R (GAACGGACGTGAAGAATGTG)
Terms and licenses: Academic/Nonprofit Terms; Industry Terms: Not Available to Industry
Depositor comments: siRNA resistant construct. Custom CtlP siRNA (Dharmacon) sequence: GCUAAAACAGGAACGAAUC
How to cite: pCW-Flag-CtIP-T847E was a gift from Daniel Durocher (Addgene plasmid # 71110 ; http://n2t.net/addgene:71110 ; RRID:Addgene_71110)
