>Addgene plasmid #71110 | pCW-Flag-CtIP-T847E | addgene partial sequence | sequence record 128853 | LNCX 5'-AGCTCGTTTAGTGAACCGTCAGATC-3'
AAGCAGGCTACCACCATGGACTACAAAGACGATGACGATAAAGCCTCCAGTTTAAACGGCGCGCCATTAA
TTAAGGATCCAATGAACATCTCGGGAAGCAGCTGTGGAAGCCCTAACTCTGCAGATACATCTAGTGACTT
TAAGGACCTTTGGACAAAACTAAAAGAATGTCATGATAGAGAAGTACAAGGTTTACAAGTAAAAGTAACC
AAGTTGAAGCAGGAACGAATCTTAGATGCACAAAGACTAGAAGAATTCTTCACCAAAAATCAACAGCTGA
GGGAACAGCAGAAAGTCCTTCATGAAACCATTAAAGTTTTAGAAGATCGGTTAAGAGCAGGCTTATGTGA
TCGCTGTGCAGTAACTGAAGAACATATGCGGAAAAAACAGCAAGAGTTTGAAAATATCCGGCAGCAGAAT
CTTAAACTTATTACAGAACTTATGAATGAAAGGAATACTCTACAGGAAGAAAATAAAAAGCTTTCTGAAC
AACTCCAGCAGAAAATTGAGAATGATCAACAGCATCAAGCAGCTGAGCTTGAATGTGAGGAAGACGTTAT
TCCAGATTCACCGATAACAGCCTTCTCATTTTCTGGCGTTAACCGGCTACGAAGAAAGGAGAACCCCCAT
GTCCGATACATAGAACAAACACATACTAAATTGGAGCACTCTGTGTGTGCAAATGAAATGAGAAAAGTTT
CCAAGTCTTCAACTCATCCACAACATAATCCTAATGAAAATGAAATTCTAGTAGCTGACACTTATGACCA
AAGTCAATCTCCAATGGCCAAAGCACATGGAACAAGCAGCTATACC
