>Addgene plasmid #71110 | pCW-Flag-CtIP-T847E | addgene partial sequence | sequence record 129552 | O_PGK1b-R 5'-GAACGGACGTGAAGAATGTG-3'
CACGCCCAGAGCAGCCGCGTCCCTGCGCAAACCCAGGGCTGCCTTGGAAAAGGCGCAACCCCAACCCCGG
ATCCTTAGTGGTGGTGGTGGTGGTGGACCGGTTCATTACTAAACCACTTTGTACAAGAAAGCTGGGTCCT
ATGTCTTCTGCTCCTTGCCTTTTGGAGAAAATATTGCGTTGTAAGGCTGACGTCTTTTTGGACGAGGACA
AGGATCAAGATCTTCCTTAATATAACCTCTTTCCATACAAGTCTGAGTGGAAGGAAAACCAACTTCCCAA
AAATTCTCTGGCTCGTTGGGTGGAATGTAGCGGAATCGGTGTCTTGAGCAGGAAGCCAATTTCTTTTCTC
TTTCTTCTGCTGGCATATCTGCATAATAAATTTCACATTCCTTACACGTGTGCCCAAGCAGTTTTCTTCT
CTCCTCTTTTTTCCGAACCACCTCAATATGAGGAAAATTTTGCAAGCTAGTCTCTCTTTCATCACCTTTA
AAATACGGCTCCACAAACGCTTTCTGCTTGACTTTGTCTTGTTTATCACCATGAGTGTGTAGTTTCTTTG
TGGCAGTAGACAATTCCTCCTCTTCATCTGCTGCTTGGGAGAAACTGTCTGCCAAACAGGATTCATACTC
TTCATGTGTTGTCCGATCAAACATATCTTCCAAGCTATCATTCATTTTTCTTTCTTCATTTGAACTTTTT
TCTCCCTTCTGCTCTTGTTTCTTCATTTTTAAGAGAACGGTTTCACTAACCAATGTACAGTCCATGTCTA
CTGTCTCTCCTCCTAATTTTGACTGACTGCCATCCTTTGTATCTATTACAGTAACATCCATT
